LOCUS       Exported 13668 bp ds-DNA circular SYN 12-MAY-2021
DEFINITION  single-vector system with EGFP reporter for use in CROPseq knockout
            screens.
ACCESSION   .
VERSION     .
KEYWORDS    CROPseq-Guide-EFS-SpCas9-P2A-EGFP
SOURCE      synthetic DNA construct
  ORGANISM  synthetic DNA construct
REFERENCE   1 (bases 1 to 13668)
  AUTHORS   Hewitt
  TITLE     CROPseq-Guide-EFS-SpCas9-P2A-EGFP
  JOURNAL   Unpublished
REFERENCE   2 (bases 1 to 13668)
  AUTHORS   .
  TITLE     Direct Submission
  JOURNAL   Exported May 12, 2021 from SnapGene Server 1.1.58
            http://www.snapgene.com
FEATURES             Location/Qualifiers
     source          1..13668
                     /organism="synthetic DNA construct"
                     /mol_type="other DNA"
     primer_bind     1..17
                     /label=M13 rev
                     /note="common sequencing primer, one of multiple similar
                     variants"
     primer_bind     1..17
                     /label=M13 Reverse
                     /note="In lacZ gene. Also called M13-rev"
     primer_bind     36..56
                     /label=T3
                     /note="T3 promoter, forward primer"
     promoter        38..56
                     /label=T3 promoter
                     /note="promoter for bacteriophage T3 RNA polymerase"
     promoter        84..310
                     /label=RSV promoter
                     /note="Rous sarcoma virus enhancer/promoter"
     LTR             311..491
                     /label=5' LTR (truncated)
                     /note="truncated 5' long terminal repeat (LTR) from HIV-1"
     misc_feature    538..663
                     /label=HIV-1 Psi
                     /note="packaging signal of human immunodeficiency virus
                     type 1"
     misc_feature    1156..1389
                     /label=RRE
                     /note="The Rev response element (RRE) of HIV-1 allows for
                     Rev-dependent mRNA export from the nucleus to the
                     cytoplasm."
     CDS             1574..1618
                     /codon_start=1
                     /product="antigenic peptide corresponding to amino acids
                     655 to 669 of the HIV envelope protein gp41 (Lutje Hulsik
                     et al., 2013)"
                     /label=gp41 peptide
                     /note="recognized by the 2H10 single-chain llama nanobody"
                     /translation="KNEQELLELDKWASL"
     misc_feature    1799..1916
                     /label=cPPT/CTS
                     /note="central polypurine tract and central termination
                     sequence of HIV-1"
     promoter        2105..2316
                     /label=EF-1-alpha core promoter
                     /note="core promoter for human elongation factor
                     EF-1-alpha"
     regulatory      2335..2344
                     /regulatory_class="other"
                     /note="vertebrate consensus sequence for strong initiation
                     of translation (Kozak, 1987)"
     CDS             2341..6444
                     /codon_start=1
                     /product="Cas9 (Csn1) endonuclease from the Streptococcus
                     pyogenes Type II CRISPR/Cas system"
                     /label=Cas9
                     /note="generates RNA-guided double strand breaks in DNA"
                     /translation="MDKKYSIGLDIGTNSVGWAVITDEYKVPSKKFKVLGNTDRHSIKK
                     NLIGALLFDSGETAEATRLKRTARRRYTRRKNRICYLQEIFSNEMAKVDDSFFHRLEES
                     FLVEEDKKHERHPIFGNIVDEVAYHEKYPTIYHLRKKLVDSTDKADLRLIYLALAHMIK
                     FRGHFLIEGDLNPDNSDVDKLFIQLVQTYNQLFEENPINASGVDAKAILSARLSKSRRL
                     ENLIAQLPGEKKNGLFGNLIALSLGLTPNFKSNFDLAEDAKLQLSKDTYDDDLDNLLAQ
                     IGDQYADLFLAAKNLSDAILLSDILRVNTEITKAPLSASMIKRYDEHHQDLTLLKALVR
                     QQLPEKYKEIFFDQSKNGYAGYIDGGASQEEFYKFIKPILEKMDGTEELLVKLNREDLL
                     RKQRTFDNGSIPHQIHLGELHAILRRQEDFYPFLKDNREKIEKILTFRIPYYVGPLARG
                     NSRFAWMTRKSEETITPWNFEEVVDKGASAQSFIERMTNFDKNLPNEKVLPKHSLLYEY
                     FTVYNELTKVKYVTEGMRKPAFLSGEQKKAIVDLLFKTNRKVTVKQLKEDYFKKIECFD
                     SVEISGVEDRFNASLGTYHDLLKIIKDKDFLDNEENEDILEDIVLTLTLFEDREMIEER
                     LKTYAHLFDDKVMKQLKRRRYTGWGRLSRKLINGIRDKQSGKTILDFLKSDGFANRNFM
                     QLIHDDSLTFKEDIQKAQVSGQGDSLHEHIANLAGSPAIKKGILQTVKVVDELVKVMGR
                     HKPENIVIEMARENQTTQKGQKNSRERMKRIEEGIKELGSQILKEHPVENTQLQNEKLY
                     LYYLQNGRDMYVDQELDINRLSDYDVDHIVPQSFLKDDSIDNKVLTRSDKNRGKSDNVP
                     SEEVVKKMKNYWRQLLNAKLITQRKFDNLTKAERGGLSELDKAGFIKRQLVETRQITKH
                     VAQILDSRMNTKYDENDKLIREVKVITLKSKLVSDFRKDFQFYKVREINNYHHAHDAYL
                     NAVVGTALIKKYPKLESEFVYGDYKVYDVRKMIAKSEQEIGKATAKYFFYSNIMNFFKT
                     EITLANGEIRKRPLIETNGETGEIVWDKGRDFATVRKVLSMPQVNIVKKTEVQTGGFSK
                     ESILPKRNSDKLIARKKDWDPKKYGGFDSPTVAYSVLVVAKVEKGKSKKLKSVKELLGI
                     TIMERSSFEKNPIDFLEAKGYKEVKKDLIIKLPKYSLFELENGRKRMLASAGELQKGNE
                     LALPSKYVNFLYLASHYEKLKGSPEDNEQKQLFVEQHKHYLDEIIEQISEFSKRVILAD
                     ANLDKVLSAYNKHRDKPIREQAENIIHLFTLTNLGAPAAFKYFDTTIDRKRYTSTKEVL
                     DATLIHQSITGLYETRIDLSQLGGD"
     CDS             6445..6492
                     /codon_start=1
                     /product="bipartite nuclear localization signal from
                     nucleoplasmin"
                     /label=nucleoplasmin NLS
                     /translation="KRPAATKKAGQAKKKK"
     CDS             6493..6516
                     /codon_start=1
                     /product="FLAG(R) epitope tag, followed by an enterokinase
                     cleavage site"
                     /label=FLAG
                     /translation="DYKDDDDK"
     CDS             6526..6582
                     /codon_start=1
                     /product="2A peptide from porcine teschovirus-1
                     polyprotein"
                     /label=P2A
                     /note="Eukaryotic ribosomes fail to insert a peptide bond
                     between the Gly and Pro residues, yielding separate
                     polypeptides."
                     /translation="ATNFSLLKQAGDVEENPGP"
     CDS             6583..7299
                     /codon_start=1
                     /product="the original enhanced GFP (Yang et al., 1996)"
                     /label=EGFP
                     /note="mammalian codon-optimized"
                     /translation="VSKGEELFTGVVPILVELDGDVNGHKFSVSGEGEGDATYGKLTLK
                     FICTTGKLPVPWPTLVTTLTYGVQCFSRYPDHMKQHDFFKSAMPEGYVQERTIFFKDDG
                     NYKTRAEVKFEGDTLVNRIELKGIDFKEDGNILGHKLEYNYNSHNVYIMADKQKNGIKA
                     NFKIRHNIEDGSVQLADHYQQNTPIGDGPVLLPDNHYLSTQSALSKDPNEKRDHMVLLE
                     FVTAAGITLGMDELYK"
     primer_bind     complement(6625..6646)
                     /label=EGFP-N
                     /note="EGFP, reverse primer"
     primer_bind     complement(6886..6905)
                     /label=EXFP-R
                     /note="For distinguishing EGFP variants, reverse primer"
     primer_bind     7233..7254
                     /label=EGFP-C
                     /note="EGFP, forward primer"
     misc_feature    7315..7903
                     /label=WPRE
                     /note="woodchuck hepatitis virus posttranscriptional
                     regulatory element"
     primer_bind     complement(7368..7388)
                     /label=WPRE-R
                     /note="WPRE, reverse primer"
     CDS             complement(7786..7797)
                     /codon_start=1
                     /product="Factor Xa recognition and cleavage site"
                     /label=Factor Xa site
                     /translation="IEGR"
     promoter        8059..8299
                     /label=U6 promoter
                     /note="RNA polymerase III promoter for human U6 snRNA"
     primer_bind     8059..8079
                     /label=hU6-F
                     /note="Human U6 promoter, forward primer"
     primer_bind     8230..8249
                     /label=LKO.1 5'
                     /note="Human U6 promoter, forward primer"
     misc_RNA        10189..10264
                     /label=gRNA scaffold
                     /note="guide RNA scaffold for the Streptococcus pyogenes
                     CRISPR/Cas9 system"
     LTR             10317..10497
                     /label=5' LTR (truncated)
                     /note="truncated 5' long terminal repeat (LTR) from HIV-1"
     polyA_signal    10575..10696
                     /label=SV40 poly(A) signal
                     /note="SV40 polyadenylation signal"
     primer_bind     complement(10612..10631)
                     /label=SV40pA-R
                     /note="SV40 polyA, reverse primer"
     primer_bind     10666..10685
                     /label=EBV-rev
                     /note="SV40 polyA terminator, reverse primer"
     rep_origin      10736..10871
                     /label=SV40 ori
                     /note="SV40 origin of replication"
     primer_bind     10798..10817
                     /label=SV40pro-F
                     /note="SV40 promoter/origin, forward primer"
     primer_bind     complement(10891..10910)
                     /label=T7
                     /note="T7 promoter, forward primer"
     promoter        complement(10892..10910)
                     /label=T7 promoter
                     /note="promoter for bacteriophage T7 RNA polymerase"
     primer_bind     complement(10920..10937)
                     /label=M13 Forward
                     /note="In lacZ gene. Also called M13-F20 or M13 (-21)
                     Forward"
     primer_bind     complement(10920..10936)
                     /label=M13 fwd
                     /note="common sequencing primer, one of multiple similar
                     variants"
     primer_bind     complement(10929..10951)
                     /label=M13/pUC Forward
                     /note="In lacZ gene"
     rep_origin      11078..11533
                     /direction=RIGHT
                     /label=f1 ori
                     /note="f1 bacteriophage origin of replication; arrow
                     indicates direction of (+) strand synthesis"
     primer_bind     complement(11165..11184)
                     /label=F1ori-R
                     /note="F1 origin, reverse primer"
     primer_bind     11375..11396
                     /label=F1ori-F
                     /note="F1 origin, forward primer"
     promoter        11559..11663
                     /gene="bla"
                     /label=AmpR promoter
     CDS             11664..12524
                     /codon_start=1
                     /gene="bla"
                     /product="beta-lactamase"
                     /label=AmpR
                     /note="confers resistance to ampicillin, carbenicillin, and
                     related antibiotics"
                     /translation="MSIQHFRVALIPFFAAFCLPVFAHPETLVKVKDAEDQLGARVGYI
                     ELDLNSGKILESFRPEERFPMMSTFKVLLCGAVLSRIDAGQEQLGRRIHYSQNDLVEYS
                     PVTEKHLTDGMTVRELCSAAITMSDNTAANLLLTTIGGPKELTAFLHNMGDHVTRLDRW
                     EPELNEAIPNDERDTTMPVAMATTLRKLLTGELLTLASRQQLIDWMEADKVAGPLLRSA
                     LPAGWFIADKSGAGERGSRGIIAALGPDGKPSRIVVIYTTGSQATMDERNRQIAEIGAS
                     LIKHW"
     primer_bind     complement(11882..11901)
                     /label=Amp-R
                     /note="Ampicillin resistance gene, reverse primer"
     rep_origin      12695..13283
                     /direction=RIGHT
                     /label=ori
                     /note="high-copy-number ColE1/pMB1/pBR322/pUC origin of
                     replication"
     primer_bind     13184..13203
                     /label=pBR322ori-F
                     /note="pBR322 origin, forward primer"
     primer_bind     13437..13454
                     /label=L4440
                     /note="L4440 vector, forward primer"
     protein_bind    13571..13592
                     /label=CAP binding site
                     /bound_moiety="E. coli catabolite activator protein"
                     /note="CAP binding activates transcription in the presence
                     of cAMP."
     promoter        13607..13637
                     /label=lac promoter
                     /note="promoter for the E. coli lac operon"
     protein_bind    13645..13661
                     /label=lac operator
                     /bound_moiety="lac repressor encoded by lacI"
                     /note="The lac repressor binds to the lac operator to
                     inhibit transcription in E. coli. This inhibition can be
                     relieved by adding lactose or
                     isopropyl-beta-D-thiogalactopyranoside (IPTG)."
     primer_bind     13650..4
                     /label=M13/pUC Reverse
                     /note="In lacZ gene"
ORIGIN
        1 caggaaacag ctatgaccat gattacgcca agcgcgcaat taaccctcac taaagggaac
       61 aaaagctgga gctgcaagct taatgtagtc ttatgcaata ctcttgtagt cttgcaacat
      121 ggtaacgatg agttagcaac atgccttaca aggagagaaa aagcaccgtg catgccgatt
      181 ggtggaagta aggtggtacg atcgtgcctt attaggaagg caacagacgg gtctgacatg
      241 gattggacga accactgaat tgccgcattg cagagatatt gtatttaagt gcctagctcg
      301 atacataaac gggtctctct ggttagacca gatctgagcc tgggagctct ctggctaact
      361 agggaaccca ctgcttaagc ctcaataaag cttgccttga gtgcttcaag tagtgtgtgc
      421 ccgtctgttg tgtgactctg gtaactagag atccctcaga cccttttagt cagtgtggaa
      481 aatctctagc agtggcgccc gaacagggac ttgaaagcga aagggaaacc agaggagctc
      541 tctcgacgca ggactcggct tgctgaagcg cgcacggcaa gaggcgaggg gcggcgactg
      601 gtgagtacgc caaaaatttt gactagcgga ggctagaagg agagagatgg gtgcgagagc
      661 gtcagtatta agcgggggag aattagatcg cgatgggaaa aaattcggtt aaggccaggg
      721 ggaaagaaaa aatataaatt aaaacatata gtatgggcaa gcagggagct agaacgattc
      781 gcagttaatc ctggcctgtt agaaacatca gaaggctgta gacaaatact gggacagcta
      841 caaccatccc ttcagacagg atcagaagaa cttagatcat tatataatac agtagcaacc
      901 ctctattgtg tgcatcaaag gatagagata aaagacacca aggaagcttt agacaagata
      961 gaggaagagc aaaacaaaag taagaccacc gcacagcaag cggccgctga tcttcagacc
     1021 tggaggagga gatatgaggg acaattggag aagtgaatta tataaatata aagtagtaaa
     1081 aattgaacca ttaggagtag cacccaccaa ggcaaagaga agagtggtgc agagagaaaa
     1141 aagagcagtg ggaataggag ctttgttcct tgggttcttg ggagcagcag gaagcactat
     1201 gggcgcagcg tcaatgacgc tgacggtaca ggccagacaa ttattgtctg gtatagtgca
     1261 gcagcagaac aatttgctga gggctattga ggcgcaacag catctgttgc aactcacagt
     1321 ctggggcatc aagcagctcc aggcaagaat cctggctgtg gaaagatacc taaaggatca
     1381 acagctcctg gggatttggg gttgctctgg aaaactcatt tgcaccactg ctgtgccttg
     1441 gaatgctagt tggagtaata aatctctgga acagatttgg aatcacacga cctggatgga
     1501 gtgggacaga gaaattaaca attacacaag cttaatacac tccttaattg aagaatcgca
     1561 aaaccagcaa gaaaagaatg aacaagaatt attggaatta gataaatggg caagtttgtg
     1621 gaattggttt aacataacaa attggctgtg gtatataaaa ttattcataa tgatagtagg
     1681 aggcttggta ggtttaagaa tagtttttgc tgtactttct atagtgaata gagttaggca
     1741 gggatattca ccattatcgt ttcagaatct tgagacaaat ggcagtattc atccacaatt
     1801 ttaaaagaaa aggggggatt ggggggtaca gtgcagggga aagaatagta gacataatag
     1861 caacagacat acaaactaaa gaattacaaa aacaaattac aaaaattcaa aattttcggg
     1921 tttattacag ggacagcaga gatccacttt ggcgccggct cgagggggcc cgggtgcaaa
     1981 gatggataaa gttttaaaca gagaggaatc tttgcagcta atggaccttc taggtcttga
     2041 aaggagtggg aattggctcc gtaggtcttg aaaggagtgg gaattggctc cggtgcccgt
     2101 cagtgggcag agcgcacatc gcccacagtc cccgagaagt tggggggagg ggtcggcaat
     2161 tgatccggtg cctagagaag gtggcgcggg gtaaactggg aaagtgatgt cgtgtactgg
     2221 ctccgccttt ttcccgaggg tgggggagaa ccgtatataa gtgcagtagt cgccgtgaac
     2281 gttctttttc gcaacgggtt tgccgccaga acacaggacc ggttctagag cgctgccacc
     2341 atggacaaga agtacagcat cggcctggac atcggcacca actctgtggg ctgggccgtg
     2401 atcaccgacg agtacaaggt gcccagcaag aaattcaagg tgctgggcaa caccgaccgg
     2461 cacagcatca agaagaacct gatcggagcc ctgctgttcg acagcggcga aacagccgag
     2521 gccacccggc tgaagagaac cgccagaaga agatacacca gacggaagaa ccggatctgc
     2581 tatctgcaag agatcttcag caacgagatg gccaaggtgg acgacagctt cttccacaga
     2641 ctggaagagt ccttcctggt ggaagaggat aagaagcacg agcggcaccc catcttcggc
     2701 aacatcgtgg acgaggtggc ctaccacgag aagtacccca ccatctacca cctgagaaag
     2761 aaactggtgg acagcaccga caaggccgac ctgcggctga tctatctggc cctggcccac
     2821 atgatcaagt tccggggcca cttcctgatc gagggcgacc tgaaccccga caacagcgac
     2881 gtggacaagc tgttcatcca gctggtgcag acctacaacc agctgttcga ggaaaacccc
     2941 atcaacgcca gcggcgtgga cgccaaggcc atcctgtctg ccagactgag caagagcaga
     3001 cggctggaaa atctgatcgc ccagctgccc ggcgagaaga agaatggcct gttcggaaac
     3061 ctgattgccc tgagcctggg cctgaccccc aacttcaaga gcaacttcga cctggccgag
     3121 gatgccaaac tgcagctgag caaggacacc tacgacgacg acctggacaa cctgctggcc
     3181 cagatcggcg accagtacgc cgacctgttt ctggccgcca agaacctgtc cgacgccatc
     3241 ctgctgagcg acatcctgag agtgaacacc gagatcacca aggcccccct gagcgcctct
     3301 atgatcaaga gatacgacga gcaccaccag gacctgaccc tgctgaaagc tctcgtgcgg
     3361 cagcagctgc ctgagaagta caaagagatt ttcttcgacc agagcaagaa cggctacgcc
     3421 ggctacattg acggcggagc cagccaggaa gagttctaca agttcatcaa gcccatcctg
     3481 gaaaagatgg acggcaccga ggaactgctc gtgaagctga acagagagga cctgctgcgg
     3541 aagcagcgga ccttcgacaa cggcagcatc ccccaccaga tccacctggg agagctgcac
     3601 gccattctgc ggcggcagga agatttttac ccattcctga aggacaaccg ggaaaagatc
     3661 gagaagatcc tgaccttccg catcccctac tacgtgggcc ctctggccag gggaaacagc
     3721 agattcgcct ggatgaccag aaagagcgag gaaaccatca ccccctggaa cttcgaggaa
     3781 gtggtggaca agggcgcttc cgcccagagc ttcatcgagc ggatgaccaa cttcgataag
     3841 aacctgccca acgagaaggt gctgcccaag cacagcctgc tgtacgagta cttcaccgtg
     3901 tataacgagc tgaccaaagt gaaatacgtg accgagggaa tgagaaagcc cgccttcctg
     3961 agcggcgagc agaaaaaggc catcgtggac ctgctgttca agaccaaccg gaaagtgacc
     4021 gtgaagcagc tgaaagagga ctacttcaag aaaatcgagt gcttcgactc cgtggaaatc
     4081 tccggcgtgg aagatcggtt caacgcctcc ctgggcacat accacgatct gctgaaaatt
     4141 atcaaggaca aggacttcct ggacaatgag gaaaacgagg acattctgga agatatcgtg
     4201 ctgaccctga cactgtttga ggacagagag atgatcgagg aacggctgaa aacctatgcc
     4261 cacctgttcg acgacaaagt gatgaagcag ctgaagcggc ggagatacac cggctggggc
     4321 aggctgagcc ggaagctgat caacggcatc cgggacaagc agtccggcaa gacaatcctg
     4381 gatttcctga agtccgacgg cttcgccaac agaaacttca tgcagctgat ccacgacgac
     4441 agcctgacct ttaaagagga catccagaaa gcccaggtgt ccggccaggg cgatagcctg
     4501 cacgagcaca ttgccaatct ggccggcagc cccgccatta agaagggcat cctgcagaca
     4561 gtgaaggtgg tggacgagct cgtgaaagtg atgggccggc acaagcccga gaacatcgtg
     4621 atcgaaatgg ccagagagaa ccagaccacc cagaagggac agaagaacag ccgcgagaga
     4681 atgaagcgga tcgaagaggg catcaaagag ctgggcagcc agatcctgaa agaacacccc
     4741 gtggaaaaca cccagctgca gaacgagaag ctgtacctgt actacctgca gaatgggcgg
     4801 gatatgtacg tggaccagga actggacatc aaccggctgt ccgactacga tgtggaccat
     4861 atcgtgcctc agagctttct gaaggacgac tccatcgaca acaaggtgct gaccagaagc
     4921 gacaagaacc ggggcaagag cgacaacgtg ccctccgaag aggtcgtgaa gaagatgaag
     4981 aactactggc ggcagctgct gaacgccaag ctgattaccc agagaaagtt cgacaatctg
     5041 accaaggccg agagaggcgg cctgagcgaa ctggataagg ccggcttcat caagagacag
     5101 ctggtggaaa cccggcagat cacaaagcac gtggcacaga tcctggactc ccggatgaac
     5161 actaagtacg acgagaatga caagctgatc cgggaagtga aagtgatcac cctgaagtcc
     5221 aagctggtgt ccgatttccg gaaggatttc cagttttaca aagtgcgcga gatcaacaac
     5281 taccaccacg cccacgacgc ctacctgaac gccgtcgtgg gaaccgccct gatcaaaaag
     5341 taccctaagc tggaaagcga gttcgtgtac ggcgactaca aggtgtacga cgtgcggaag
     5401 atgatcgcca agagcgagca ggaaatcggc aaggctaccg ccaagtactt cttctacagc
     5461 aacatcatga actttttcaa gaccgagatt accctggcca acggcgagat ccggaagcgg
     5521 cctctgatcg agacaaacgg cgaaaccggg gagatcgtgt gggataaggg ccgggatttt
     5581 gccaccgtgc ggaaagtgct gagcatgccc caagtgaata tcgtgaaaaa gaccgaggtg
     5641 cagacaggcg gcttcagcaa agagtctatc ctgcccaaga ggaacagcga taagctgatc
     5701 gccagaaaga aggactggga ccctaagaag tacggcggct tcgacagccc caccgtggcc
     5761 tattctgtgc tggtggtggc caaagtggaa aagggcaagt ccaagaaact gaagagtgtg
     5821 aaagagctgc tggggatcac catcatggaa agaagcagct tcgagaagaa tcccatcgac
     5881 tttctggaag ccaagggcta caaagaagtg aaaaaggacc tgatcatcaa gctgcctaag
     5941 tactccctgt tcgagctgga aaacggccgg aagagaatgc tggcctctgc cggcgaactg
     6001 cagaagggaa acgaactggc cctgccctcc aaatatgtga acttcctgta cctggccagc
     6061 cactatgaga agctgaaggg ctcccccgag gataatgagc agaaacagct gtttgtggaa
     6121 cagcacaagc actacctgga cgagatcatc gagcagatca gcgagttctc caagagagtg
     6181 atcctggccg acgctaatct ggacaaagtg ctgtccgcct acaacaagca ccgggataag
     6241 cccatcagag agcaggccga gaatatcatc cacctgttta ccctgaccaa tctgggagcc
     6301 cctgccgcct tcaagtactt tgacaccacc atcgaccgga agaggtacac cagcaccaaa
     6361 gaggtgctgg acgccaccct gatccaccag agcatcaccg gcctgtacga gacacggatc
     6421 gacctgtctc agctgggagg cgacaagcga cctgccgcca caaagaaggc tggacaggct
     6481 aagaagaaga aagattacaa agacgatgac gataagggat ccggcgcaac aaacttctct
     6541 ctgctgaaac aagccggaga tgtcgaagag aatcctggac cggtgagcaa gggcgaggag
     6601 ctgttcaccg gggtggtgcc catcctggtc gagctggacg gcgacgtaaa cggccacaag
     6661 ttcagcgtgt ctggcgaggg cgagggcgat gccacctacg gcaagctgac cctgaagttc
     6721 atctgcacca ccggcaagct gcccgtgccc tggcccaccc tcgtgaccac cctgacctac
     6781 ggcgtgcagt gcttcagccg ctaccccgac cacatgaagc agcacgactt cttcaagtcc
     6841 gccatgcccg aaggctacgt ccaggagcgc accatcttct tcaaggacga cggcaactac
     6901 aagacccgcg ccgaggtgaa gttcgagggc gacaccctgg tgaaccgcat cgagctgaag
     6961 ggcatcgact tcaaggagga cggcaacatc ctggggcaca agctggagta caactacaac
     7021 agccacaacg tctatatcat ggccgacaag cagaagaacg gcatcaaggc gaacttcaag
     7081 atccgccaca acatcgagga cggcagcgtg cagctcgccg accactacca gcagaacacc
     7141 cccatcggcg acggccccgt gctgctgccc gacaaccact acctgagcac ccagtccgcc
     7201 ctgagcaaag accccaacga gaagcgcgat cacatggtcc tgctggagtt cgtgaccgcc
     7261 gccgggatca ctctcggcat ggacgagctg tacaagtaaa cgcgttaagt cgacaatcaa
     7321 cctctggatt acaaaatttg tgaaagattg actggtattc ttaactatgt tgctcctttt
     7381 acgctatgtg gatacgctgc tttaatgcct ttgtatcatg ctattgcttc ccgtatggct
     7441 ttcattttct cctccttgta taaatcctgg ttgctgtctc tttatgagga gttgtggccc
     7501 gttgtcaggc aacgtggcgt ggtgtgcact gtgtttgctg acgcaacccc cactggttgg
     7561 ggcattgcca ccacctgtca gctcctttcc gggactttcg ctttccccct ccctattgcc
     7621 acggcggaac tcatcgccgc ctgccttgcc cgctgctgga caggggctcg gctgttgggc
     7681 actgacaatt ccgtggtgtt gtcggggaaa tcatcgtcct ttccttggct gctcgcctgt
     7741 gttgccacct ggattctgcg cgggacgtcc ttctgctacg tcccttcggc cctcaatcca
     7801 gcggaccttc cttcccgcgg cctgctgccg gctctgcggc ctcttccgcg tcttcgcctt
     7861 cgccctcaga cgagtcggat ctccctttgg gccgcctccc cgcgtcgact ttaagaccaa
     7921 tgacttacaa ggcagctgta gatcttagcc actttttaaa agaaaagggg ggactggaag
     7981 ggctaattca ctcccaacga agacaagatt tcaccattat cgtttcagac ccacctccca
     8041 accccgaggg gacccagaga gggcctattt cccatgattc cttcatattt gcatatacga
     8101 tacaaggctg ttagagagat aattagaatt aatttgactg taaacacaaa gatattagta
     8161 caaaatacgt gacgtagaaa gtaataattt cttgggtagt ttgcagtttt aaaattatgt
     8221 tttaaaatgg actatcatat gcttaccgta acttgaaagt atttcgattt cttggcttta
     8281 tatatcttgt ggaaaggacg aaacaccgga gacggttgta aatgagcaca caaaatacac
     8341 atgctaaaat attatattct atgaccttta taaaatcaac caaaatcttc tttttaataa
     8401 ctttagtatc aataattaga atttttatgt tcctttttgc aaacttttaa taaaaatgag
     8461 caaaataaaa aaacgctagt tttagtaact cgcgttgttt tcttcacctt taataatagc
     8521 tactccacca cttgttccta agcggtcagc tcctgcttca atcatttttt gagcatcttc
     8581 aaatgttcta actccaccag ctgctttaac taaagcattg tctttaacaa ctgacttcat
     8641 tagtttaaca tcttcaaatg ttgcacctga ttttgaaaat cctgttgatg ttttaacaaa
     8701 ttctaatcca gcttcaacag ctatttcaca agctttcatg atttcttctt ttgttaataa
     8761 acaattttcc ataatacatt taacaacatg tgatccagct gcttttttta cagctttcat
     8821 gtcttctaaa actaattcat aatttttgtc ttttaatgca ccaatattta ataccatatc
     8881 aatttctgtt gcaccatctt taattgcttc agaaacttcg aatgcttttg tagctgttgt
     8941 gcatgcacct agaggaaaac ctacaacatt tgttattcct acatttgtgc cttttaataa
     9001 ttctttacaa tagcttgttc aatatgaatt aacacaaact gttgcaaaat caaattcaat
     9061 tgcttcatca cataattgtt taatttcagc tttcgtagca tcttgtttta ataatgtgtg
     9121 atctatatat ttgtttagtt tcattttttc tcctatatat tcatttttaa ttttaattct
     9181 ttaataattt cgtctacttt aactttagcg ttttgaacag attcaccaac acctataaaa
     9241 taaattttta gtttaggttc agttccactt gggcgaacag caaatcatga cttatcttct
     9301 aaataaaatt ttagtaagtc ttgtcctggc atattataca ttccatcgat gtagtcttca
     9361 acattaacaa ctttaagtcc agcaatttga gttaagggtg ttgctctcaa tgatttcatt
     9421 aatggttcaa tttttaattt cttttcttct ggtttaaaat tcaagtttaa agtgaaagtg
     9481 taatatgcac ccatttcttt aaataaatct tctaaatagt ctactaatgt tttattttgt
     9541 tttttataaa atcaagcagc ctctgctatt aatatagaag cttgtattcc atctttatct
     9601 ctagctgagt catcaattac atatccataa ctttcttcat aagcaaaaac aaaatttaat
     9661 ccgttatctt cttctttagc aatttctcta cccattcatt taaatccagt taaagttttt
     9721 acaatattaa ctccatattt ttcatgagcg attctatcac ccaaatcact tgttacaaaa
     9781 cttgaatata gagccggatt ttttggaatg ctatttaagc gttttagatt tgataatttt
     9841 caatcaatta aaattggtcc tgtttgattt ccatctaatc ttacaaaatg accatcatgt
     9901 tttattgcca ttccaaatct gtcagcatct gggtcattca taataataat atctgcatca
     9961 tgtttaatac catattcaag cggtattttt catgcaggat caaattctgg atttggattt
    10021 acaacatttt taaatgtttc atcttcaaat gcatgctctt caacctcaat aacgttatat
    10081 cctgattcac gtaatatttt tggggtaaat ttagttcctg ttccattaac tgcgctaaaa
    10141 ataattttta aatctttttt agcttcttgc tcttttttgt acgtctctgt tttagagcta
    10201 gaaatagcaa gttaaaataa ggctagtccg ttatcaactt gaaaaagtgg caccgagtcg
    10261 gtgctttttt aagcttggcg taactagatc ttgagacact gctttttgct tgtactgggt
    10321 ctctctggtt agaccagatc tgagcctggg agctctctgg ctaactaggg aacccactgc
    10381 ttaagcctca ataaagcttg ccttgagtgc ttcaagtagt gtgtgcccgt ctgttgtgtg
    10441 actctggtaa ctagagatcc ctcagaccct tttagtcagt gtggaaaatc tctagcagta
    10501 cgtatagtag ttcatgtcat cttattattc agtatttata acttgcaaag aaatgaatat
    10561 cagagagtga gaggaacttg tttattgcag cttataatgg ttacaaataa agcaatagca
    10621 tcacaaattt cacaaataaa gcattttttt cactgcattc tagttgtggt ttgtccaaac
    10681 tcatcaatgt atcttatcat gtctggctct agctatcccg cccctaactc cgcccatccc
    10741 gcccctaact ccgcccagtt ccgcccattc tccgccccat ggctgactaa ttttttttat
    10801 ttatgcagag gccgaggccg cctcggcctc tgagctattc cagaagtagt gaggaggctt
    10861 ttttggaggc ctagggacgt acccaattcg ccctatagtg agtcgtatta cgcgcgctca
    10921 ctggccgtcg ttttacaacg tcgtgactgg gaaaaccctg gcgttaccca acttaatcgc
    10981 cttgcagcac atcccccttt cgccagctgg cgtaatagcg aagaggcccg caccgatcgc
    11041 ccttcccaac agttgcgcag cctgaatggc gaatgggnnn nnnnnnnnnn nnnnnnnnnn
    11101 nnnnnnnnnn nnnnnnnnnn nnnnnnnnnn nnnnnnnnnn nnnnnnnnnn nnnnnnnnnn
    11161 nnnnnnnnnn nnnnnnnnnn nnnnnnnnnn nnnnnnnnnn ncnnnnnnnn nnnnnnnnnn
    11221 nnnnnnnnnn nnnnnnnnnn nnnnnnnnnn nnnnnnnnnn nnnnnnnnnn nnnnnnnnnn
    11281 nnnnnnnnnn nnnannnnnn nnnnnnnnnn nnnnnnnnnn nnnnnnnnnn nnnnnnnnnn
    11341 nnncctttga cgttggagtc cacgttcttt aatagtggac tcttgttcca aactggaaca
    11401 acactcaacc ctatctcggt ctattctttt gatttataag ggattttgcc gatttcggcc
    11461 tattggttaa aaaatgagct gatttaacaa aaatttaacg cgaattttaa caaaatatta
    11521 acgcttacaa tttaggtggc acttttcggg gaaatgtgcg cggaacccct atttgtttat
    11581 ttttctaaat acattcaaat atgtatccgc tcatgagaca ataaccctga taaatgcttc
    11641 aataatattg aaaaaggaag agtatgagta ttcaacattt ccgtgtcgcc cttattccct
    11701 tttttgcggc attttgcctt cctgtttttg ctcacccaga aacgctggtg aaagtaaaag
    11761 atgctgaaga tcagttgggt gcacgagtgg gttacatcga actggatctc aacagcggta
    11821 agatccttga gagttttcgc cccgaagaac gttttccaat gatgagcact tttaaagttc
    11881 tgctatgtgg cgcggtatta tcccgtattg acgccgggca agagcaactc ggtcgccgca
    11941 tacactattc tcagaatgac ttggttgagt actcaccagt cacagaaaag catcttacgg
    12001 atggcatgac agtaagagaa ttatgcagtg ctgccataac catgagtgat aacactgcgg
    12061 ccaacttact tctgacaacg atcggaggac cgaaggagct aaccgctttt ttgcacaaca
    12121 tgggggatca tgtaactcgc cttgatcgtt gggaaccgga gctgaatgaa gccataccaa
    12181 acgacgagcg tgacaccacg atgcctgtag caatggcaac aacgttgcgc aaactattaa
    12241 ctggcgaact acttactcta gcttcccggc aacaattaat agactggatg gaggcggata
    12301 aagttgcagg accacttctg cgctcggccc ttccggctgg ctggtttatt gctgataaat
    12361 ctggagccgg tgagcgtggg tctcgcggta tcattgcagc actggggcca gatggtaagc
    12421 cctcccgtat cgtagttatc tacacgacgg ggagtcaggc aactatggat gaacgaaata
    12481 gacagatcgc tgagataggt gcctcactga ttaagcattg gtaactgtca gaccaagttt
    12541 actcatatat actttagatt gatttaaaac ttcattttta atttaaaagg atctaggtga
    12601 agatcctttt tgataatctc atgaccaaaa tcccttaacg tgagttttcg ttccactgag
    12661 cgtcagaccc cgtagaaaag atcaaaggat cttcttgaga tccttttttt ctgcgcgtaa
    12721 tctgctgctt gcaaacaaaa aaaccaccgc taccagcggt ggtttgtttg ccggatcaag
    12781 agctaccaac tctttttccg aaggtaactg gcttcagcag agcgcagata ccaaatactg
    12841 ttcttctagt gtagccgtag ttaggccacc acttcaagaa ctctgtagca ccgcctacat
    12901 acctcgctct gctaatcctg ttaccagtgg ctgctgccag tggcgataag tcgtgtctta
    12961 ccgggttgga ctcaagacga tagttaccgg ataaggcgca gcggtcgggc tgaacggggg
    13021 gttcgtgcac acagcccagc ttggagcgaa cgacctacac cgaactgaga tacctacagc
    13081 gtgagctatg agaaagcgcc acgcttcccg aagggagaaa ggcggacagg tatccggtaa
    13141 gcggcagggt cggaacagga gagcgcacga gggagcttcc agggggaaac gcctggtatc
    13201 tttatagtcc tgtcgggttt cgccacctct gacttgagcg tcgatttttg tgatgctcgt
    13261 caggggggcg gagcctatgg aaaaacgcca gcaacgcggc ctttttacgg ttcctggcct
    13321 tttgctggcc ttttgctcac atgttctttc ctgcgttatc ccctgattct gtggataacc
    13381 gtattaccgc ctttgagtga gctgataccg ctcgccgcag ccgaacgacc gagcgcagcg
    13441 agtcagtgag cgaggaagcg gaagagcgcc caatacgcaa accgcctctc cccgcgcgtt
    13501 ggccgattca ttaatgcagc tggcacgaca ggtttcccga ctggaaagcg ggcagtgagc
    13561 gcaacgcaat taatgtgagt tagctcactc attaggcacc ccaggcttta cactttatgc
    13621 ttccggctcg tatgttgtgt ggaattgtga gcggataaca atttcaca
//
