[The description below was written by a language model from this plasmid's Addgene catalogue record and the feature table of its GenBank file.]
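Description:
CROPseq-Guide-EFS-SpCas9-P2A-EGFP is an empty-backbone, all-in-one lentiviral CRISPR vector derived from CROPseq-Guide-Puro and intended for CROP-seq knockout screens in mammalian cells. In the parental design the EF1a promoter and puromycin resistance gene were replaced, by Gibson assembly, with the short EFS (EF-1-alpha core) promoter driving SpCas9-P2A-EGFP. The annotated sequence is 13,668 bp, larger than the backbone size listed in the catalogue entry, which is consistent with the added Cas9 cassette. In bacteria the plasmid replicates from a high-copy ColE1/pUC-type origin and is selected with ampicillin (bla). It also carries an f1 origin and an SV40 origin and poly(A) signal outside the viral region.

The viral genome is transcribed from an RSV promoter fused to a truncated HIV-1 5' LTR and contains the Psi packaging signal, RRE and cPPT/CTS, so packaging functions must be supplied in trans. Downstream, the EFS promoter and a Kozak sequence express Streptococcus pyogenes Cas9 carrying a C-terminal nucleoplasmin NLS and FLAG tag. A P2A peptide then releases EGFP as a separate fluorescent reporter, and a WPRE follows to enhance expression. With no mammalian drug marker, transduced cells are identified by fluorescence. A human U6 promoter and SpCas9 gRNA scaffold sit after the WPRE, next to the truncated 3' LTR. They are separated by roughly 1.9 kb of unannotated sequence, presumably a filler to be replaced by the guide, though the record does not say so. In the CROP-seq design this 3' position places the guide cassette within the polyadenylated Pol II transcript as well as the Pol III transcript. That allows guide identity to be read out alongside single-cell transcriptomes.
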