Addgene plasmid #99248: CROPseq-Guide-EFS-SpCas9-P2A-EGFP
Purpose: (Empty Backbone) single-vector system with EGFP reporter for use in CROPseq knockout screens
Depositing lab: Alex Hewitt. Depositing organization: Centre for Eye Research Australia.
Backbone
  Vector backbone: CROPseq-Guide-Puro
  Backbone manufacturer: Bock lab
  Backbone size (bp): 10214
  Modifications to backbone: removed replaced EF1a promoter with EFS promoter. Removed Puromycin resistant gene and added SpCas9-P2A-EGFP
  Vector type: Mammalian Expression, Lentiviral, CRISPR
  Promoter: EFS
  Tag / fusion protein: EGFP (C terminal on backbone)
Growth in bacteria
  Bacterial resistance: Ampicillin, 100 μg/mL
  Growth temperature: 30°C
  Growth strain: NEB Stable
  Copy number: Unknown
Gene/Insert
  Cloning method: Gibson Cloning
Resource information
  A portion of this plasmid was derived from a plasmid made by: construct cloned using CROPseq-Guide-Puro vector as backbone (Addgene ID 86708)
Terms and licenses: Academic/Nonprofit Terms; Industry Terms: Not Available to Industry
How to cite: CROPseq-Guide-EFS-SpCas9-P2A-EGFP was a gift from Alex Hewitt (Addgene plasmid # 99248 ; http://n2t.net/addgene:99248 ; RRID:Addgene_99248)
